>Addgene plasmid #233198 | pMXs-SNAP-p53DD-IRES-HRAS(G12V) | addgene full sequence | sequence record 465235 | Addgene NGS Result
TCGGCGACACAGTGTGGGTCCGCCGACACCAGACTAAGAACCTAGAACCTCGCTGGAAAGGACCTTACAC
AGTCCTGCTGACCACCCCCACCGCCCTCAAAGTAGACGGCATCGCAGCTTGGATACACGCCGCCCACGTG
AAGGCTGCCGACCCCGGGGGTGGACCATCCTCTAGACTGCCGGATCTAGCTAGTTAATCGACGGTATCGA
TAAGCTATCAAACAAGTTTGTACAAAAAAGCAGGCTCCACCATGGGAACCAATTCAGTCGACTGGATCCG
GTACTACTGAATTCAAGCTTGGATCCCAATGTGCCACCATGGACAAAGACTGCGAAATGAAGCGCACCAC
CCTGGATAGCCCTCTGGGCAAGCTGGAACTGTCTGGGTGCGAACAGGGCCTGCACCGTATCATCTTCCTG
GGCAAAGGAACATCTGCCGCCGACGCCGTGGAAGTGCCTGCCCCAGCCGCCGTGCTGGGCGGACCAGAGC
CACTGATGCAGGCCACCGCCTGGCTCAACGCCTACTTTCACCAGCCTGAGGCCATCGAGGAGTTCCCTGT
GCCAGCCCTGCACCACCCAGTGTTCCAGCAGGAGAGCTTTACCCGCCAGGTGCTGTGGAAACTGCTGAAA
GTGGTGAAGTTCGGAGAGGTCATCAGCTACAGCCACCTGGCCGCCCTGGCCGGCAATCCCGCCGCCACCG
CCGCCGTGAAAACCGCCCTGAGCGGAAATCCCGTGCCCATTCTGATCCCCTGCCACCGGGTGGTGCAGGG
CGACCTGGACGTGGGGGGCTACGAGGGCGGGCTCGCCGTGAAAGAGTGGCTGCTGGCCCACGAGGGCCAC
AGACTGGGCAAGCCTGGGCTGGGTCCTGCAGGCGGATCCATGACTGCCATGGAGGAGTCACAGTCGGATA
TCAGCCTCAAGAGAGCGCTGCCCACCTGCACAAGCGCCTCTCCCCCGCAAAAGAAAAAACCACTTGATGG
AGAGTATTTCACCCTCAAGATCCGCGGGCGTAAACGCTTCGAGATGTTCCGGGAGCTGAATGAGGCCTTA
GAGTTAAAGGATGCCCATGCTACAGAGGAGTCTGGAGACAGCAGGGCTCACTCCAGCTACCTGAAGACCA
AGAAGGGCCAGTCTACTTCCCGCCATAAAAAAACAATGGTCAAGAAAGTGGGGCCTGACTCAGACTGACA
ACACCATGGAGCGTTACTGGCCGAAGCCGCTTGGAATAAGGCCGGTGTGCGTTTGTCTATATGTTATTTT
CCACCATATTGCCGTCTTTTGGCAATGTGAGGGCCCGGAAACCTGGCCCTGTCTTCTTGACGAGCATTCC
TAGGGGTCTTTCCCCTCTCGCCAAAGGAATGCAAGGTCTGTTGAATGTCGTGAAGGAAGCAGTTCCTCTG
GAAGCTTCTTGAAGACAAACAACGTCTGTAGCGACCCTTTGCAGGCAGCGGAACCCCCCACCTGGCGACA
GGTGCCTCTGCGGCCAAAAGCCACGTGTATAAGATACACCTGCAAAGGCGGCACAACCCCAGTGCCACGT
TGTGAGTTGGATAGTTGTGGAAAGAGTCAAATGGCTCTCCTCAAGCGTATTCAACAAGGGGCTGAAGGAT
GCCCAGAAGGTACCCCATTGTATGGGATCTGATCTGGGGCCTCGGTGCACATGCTTTACATGTGTTTAGT
CGAGGTTAAAAAAACGTCTAGGCCCCCCGAACCACGGGGACGTGGTTTTCCTTTGAAAAACAGGAATGAC
CGAATACAAGCTGGTGGTGGTGGGCGCCGTCGGTGTGGGCAAGAGTGCGCTGACCATCCAGCTGATCCAG
AACCATTTTGTGGACGAATACGACCCCACTATAGAGGATTCCTACCGGAAGCAGGTGGTCATTGATGGGG
AGACGTGCCTGTTGGACATCCTGGATACCGCCGGCCAGGAGGAGTACAGCGCCATGCGGGACCAGTACAT
GCGCACCGGGGAGGGCTTCCTGTGTGTGTTTGCCATCAACAACACCAAGTCTTTTGAGGACATCCACCAG
TACAGGGAGCAGATCAAACGGGTGAAGGACTCGGATGACGTGCCCATGGTGCTGGTGGGGAACAAGTGTG
ACCTGGCTGCACGCACTGTGGAATCTCGGCAGGCTCAGGACCTCGCCCGAAGCTACGGCATCCCCTACAT
CGAAACCTCGGCCAAGACCCGGCAGGGAGTGGAGGATGCCTTCTACACGTTGGTGCGTGAGATCCGGCAG
CACAAGCTGCGGAAGCTGAACCCTCCTGATGAGAGTGGCCCCGGCTGCATGAGCTGCAAGTGTGTGCTCT
CCTAACGCTGATATCTAGACCCAGCTTTCTTGTACAAAGTGGTTCGATAGCTTATCGATAATCAACCTCT
GGATTACAAAATTTGTGAAAGATTGACTGGTATTCTTAACTATGTTGCTCCTTTTACGCTATGTGGATAC
GCTGCTTTAATGCCTTTGTATCATGCTATTGCTTCCCGTATGGCTTTCATTTTCTCCTCCTTGTATAAAT
CCTGGTTGCTGTCTCTTTATGAGGAGTTGTGGCCCGTTGTCAGGCAACGTGGCGTGGTGTGCACTGTGTT
TGCTGACGCAACCCCCACTGGTTGGGGCATTGCCACCACCTGTCAGCTCCTTTCCGGGACTTTCGCTTTC
CCCCTCCCTATTGCCACGGCGGAACTCATCGCCGCCTGCCTTGCCCGCTGCTGGACAGGGGCTCGGCTGT
TGGGCACTGACAATTCCGTGGTGTTGTCGGGGAAATCATCGTCCTTTCCTTGGCTGCTCGCCTGTGTTGC
CACCTGGATTCTGCGCGGGACGTCCTTCTGCTACGTCCCTTCGGCCCTCAATCCAGCGGACCTTCCTTCC
CGCGGCCTGCTGCCGGCTCTGCGGCCTCTTCCGCGTCTTCGCCTTCGCCCTCAGACGAGTCGGATCTCCC
TTTGGGCCGCCTCCCCGCATCGATACCGTCGACGATAAAATAAAAGATTTTATTTAGTCTCCAGAAAAAG
GGGGGAATGAAAGACCCCACCTGTAGGTTTGGCAAGCTAGCTTAAGTAACGCCATTTTGCAAGGCATGGA
AAAATACATAACTGAGAATAGAGAAGTTCAGATCAAGGTCAGGAACAGATGGAACAGCTGAATATGGGCC
AAACAGGATATCTGTGGTAAGCAGTTCCTGCCCCGGCTCAGGGCCAAGAACAGATGGAACAGCTGAATAT
GGGCCAAACAGGATATCTGTGGTAAGCAGTTCCTGCCCCGGCTCAGGGCCAAGAACAGATGGTCCCCAGA
TGCGGTCCAGCCCTCAGCAGTTTCTAGAGAACCATCAGATGTTTCCAGGGTGCCCCAAGGACCTGAAATG
ACCCTGTGCCTTATTTGAACTAACCAATCAGTTCGCTTCTCGCTTCTGTTCGCGCGCTTCTGCTCCCCGA
GCTCAATAAAAGAGCCCACAACCCCTCACTCGGGGCGCCAGTCCTCCGATTGACTGAGTCGCCCGGGTAC
CCGTGTATCCAATAAACCCTCTTGCAGTTGCATCCGACTTGTGGTCTCGCTGTTCCTTGGGAGGGTCTCC
TCTGAGTGATTGACTACCCGTCAGCGGGGGTCTTTCACATGCAGCATGTATCAAAATTAATTTGGTTTTT
TTTCTTAAGTATTTACATTAAATGGCCATAGTTGCATTAATGAATCGGCCAACGCGCGGGGAGAGGCGGT
TTGCGTATTGGGCGCTCTTCCGCTTCCTCGCTCACTGACTCGCTGCGCTCGGTCGTTCGGCTGCGGCGAG
CGGTATCAGCTCACTCAAAGGCGGTAATACGGTTATCCACAGAATCAGGGGATAACGCAGGAAAGAACAT
GTGAGCAAAAGGCCAGCAAAAGGCCAGGAACCGTAAAAAGGCCGCGTTGCTGGCGTTTTTCCATAGGCTC
CGCCCCCCTGACGAGCATCACAAAAATCGACGCTCAAGTCAGAGGTGGCGAAACCCGACAGGACTATAAA
GATACCAGGCGTTTCCCCCTGGAAGCTCCCTCGTGCGCTCTCCTGTTCCGACCCTGCCGCTTACCGGATA
CCTGTCCGCCTTTCTCCCTTCGGGAAGCGTGGCGCTTTCTCATAGCTCACGCTGTAGGTATCTCAGTTCG
GTGTAGGTCGTTCGCTCCAAGCTGGGCTGTGTGCACGAACCCCCCGTTCAGCCCGACCGCTGCGCCTTAT
CCGGTAACTATCGTCTTGAGTCCAACCCGGTAAGACACGACTTATCGCCACTGGCAGCAGCCACTGGTAA
CAGGATTAGCAGAGCGAGGTATGTAGGCGGTGCTACAGAGTTCTTGAAGTGGTGGCCTAACTACGGCTAC
ACTAGAAGAACAGTATTTGGTATCTGCGCTCTGCTGAAGCCAGTTACCTTCGGAAAAAGAGTTGGTAGCT
CTTGATCCGGCAAACAAACCACCGCTGGTAGCGGTGGTTTTTTTGTTTGCAAGCAGCAGATTACGCGCAG
AAAAAAAGGATCTCAAGAAGATCCTTTGATCTTTTCTACGGGGTCTGACGCTCAGTGGAACGAAAACTCA
CGTTAAGGGATTTTGGTCATGAGATTATCAAAAAGGATCTTCACCTAGATCCTTTTGCGGCCGGCCGCAA
ATCAATCTAAAGTATATATGAGTAAACTTGGTCTGACAGTTACCAATGCTTAATCAGTGAGGCACCTATC
TCAGCGATCTGTCTATTTCGTTCATCCATAGTTGCCTGACTCCCCGTCGTGTAGATAACTACGATACGGG
AGGGCTTACCATCTGGCCCCAGTGCTGCAATGATACCGCGAGACCCACGCTCACCGGCTCCAGATTTATC
AGCAATAAACCAGCCAGCCGGAAGGGCCGAGCGCAGAAGTGGTCCTGCAACTTTATCCGCCTCCATCCAG
TCTATTAATTGTTGCCGGGAAGCTAGAGTAAGTAGTTCGCCAGTTAATAGTTTGCGCAACGTTGTTGCCA
TTGCTACAGGCATCGTGGTGTCACGCTCGTCGTTTGGTATGGCTTCATTCAGCTCCGGTTCCCAACGATC
AAGGCGAGTTACATGATCCCCCATGTTGTGCAAAAAAGCGGTTAGCTCCTTCGGTCCTCCGATCGTTGTC
AGAAGTAAGTTGGCCGCAGTGTTATCACTCATGGTTATGGCAGCACTGCATAATTCTCTTACTGTCATGC
CATCCGTAAGATGCTTTTCTGTGACTGGTGAGTACTCAACCAAGTCATTCTGAGAATAGTGTATGCGGCG
ACCGAGTTGCTCTTGCCCGGCGTCAATACGGGATAATACCGCGCCACATAGCAGAACTTTAAAAGTGCTC
ATCATTGGAAAACGTTCTTCGGGGCGAAAACTCTCAAGGATCTTACCGCTGTTGAGATCCAGTTCGATGT
AACCCACTCGTGCACCCAACTGATCTTCAGCATCTTTTACTTTCACCAGCGTTTCTGGGTGAGCAAAAAC
AGGAAGGCAAAATGCCGCAAAAAAGGGAATAAGGGCGACACGGAAATGTTGAATACTCATACTCTTCCTT
TTTCAATATTATTGAAGCATTTATCAGGGTTATTGTCTCATGAGCGGATACATATTTGAATGTATTTAGA
AAAATAAACAAATAGGGGTTCCGCGCACATTTCCCCGAAAAGTGCCACCTGCATAATGAAAGACCCCACC
TGTAGGTTTGGCAAGCTAGCTTAAGTAACGCCATTTTGCAAGGCATGGAAAAATACATAACTGAGAATAG
AAAAGTTCAGATCAAGGTCAGGAACAGATGGAACAGCTGAATATGGGCCAAACAGGATATCTGTGGTAAG
CAGTTCCTGCCCCGGCTCAGGGCCAAGAACAGATGGAACAGCTGAATATGGGCCAAACAGGATATCTGTG
GTAAGCAGTTCCTGCCCCGGCTCAGGGCCAAGAACAGATGGTCCCCAGATGCGGTCCAGCCCTCAGCAGT
TTCTAGAGAACCATCAGATGTTTCCAGGGTGCCCCAAGGACCTGAAATGACCCTGTGCCTTATTTGAACT
AACCAATCAGTTCGCTTCTCGCTTCTGTTCGCGCGCTTCTGCTCCCCGAGCTCAATAAAAGAGCCCACAA
CCCCTCACTCGGCGCGCCAGTCCTCCGATTGACTGAGTCGCCCGGGTACCCGTGTATCCAATAAACCCTC
TTGCAGTTGCATCCGACTTGTGGTCTCGCTGTTCCTTGGGAGGGTCTCCTCTGAGTGATTGACTACCCGT
CAGCGGGGGTCTTTCATTTGGGGGCTCGTCCGGGATCGGGAGACCCCTGCCCAGGGACCACCGACCCACC
ACCGGGAGGTAAGCTGGCCAGCAACTTATCTGTGTCTGTCCGATTGTCTAGTGTCTATGACTGATTTTAT
GCGCCTGCGTCGGTACTAGTTAGCTAACTAGCTCTGTATCTGGCGGACCCGTGGTGGAACTGACGAGTTC
GGAACACCCGGCCGCAACCCTGGGAGACGTCCCAGGGACTTCGGGGGCCGTTTTTGTGGCCCGACCTGAG
TCCAAAAATCCCGATCGTTTTGGACTCTTTGGTGCACCCCCCTAATAGGAGGGATATGTGGTTCTGGTAG
GAGACGAGAACCTAAAACAGTTCCCGCCTCCGTCTGAATTTTTGCTTTCGGTTTGGGACCGAAGCCGCGC
CGCGCGTCTTGTCTGCTGCAGCATCGTTCTGTGTTGTCTCTGTCTGACTGTGTTTCTGTATTTGTCTGAA
AATTAGGGCCAGACTGTTACCACTCCCTTAAGTTTGACCTTAGGTCACTGGAAAGATGTCGAGCGGATCG
CTCACAACCAGTCGGTAGATGTCAAGAAGAGACGTTGGGTTACCTTCTGCTCTGCAGAATGGCCAACCTT
TAACGTCGGATGGCCGCGAGACGGCACCTTTAACCGAGACCTCATCACCCAGGTTAAGATCAAGGTCTTT
TCACCTGGCCCGCATGGACACCCAGACCAGGTCCCCTACATCGTGACCTGGGAAGCCTTGGCTTTTGACC
CCCCTCCCTGGGTCAAGCCCTTTGTACACCCTAAGCCTCCGCCTCCTCTTCCTCCATCCGCCCCGTCTCT
CCCCCTTGAACCTCCTCGTTCGACCCCGCCTCGATCCTCCCTTTATCCAGCCCTCACTCCTTCTCTAGGC
GCCCCCATATGGCCATATGAGATCTTATATGGGGCACCCCCGCCCCTTGTAAACTTCCCTGACCCTGACA
TGACAAGAGTTACTAACAGCCCCTCTCTCCAAGCTCACTTACAGGCTCTCTACTTAGTCCAGCACGAAGT
CTGGAGACCTCTGGCGGCAGCCTACCAAGAACAACTGGACCGACCGGTGGTACCTCACCCTTACCGAG
Features (pLannotate 1.2.2; 19 found; start..end, strand, type, name):
    198..216     -  misc_feature   MCS (fragment): pBluescript multiple cloning site
    222..246     +  protein_bind   attB1: mutant version of attB; recombination site for the Gateway® BP reaction BP Clonase™
    319..864     +  CDS            SNAP-tag®: human O6-alkylguanine-DNA-alkyltransferase variant that forms covalent bonds with benzylguanine derivatives fast-reacting variant, optimized for mammalian expression
    913..1185    +  CDS            Tp53 (fragment): P53_MOUSE - Also known as P53, Trp53. Experimental evidence at protein level: Swiss-Prot protein existence level 1. Acts as a tumor suppressor in many tumor types; induces growth arrest or apoptosis depending on the physiological circumstances and cell type. Involved in cell cycle regulation as a trans-activator that acts to negatively regulate cell division by controlling a set of genes required for this process. One of the activated genes is an inhibitor of cyclin-dependent kinases. Apoptosis induction seems to be mediated either by stimulation of BAX and FAS antigen expression, or by repres
   1202..1742    +  misc_feature   IRES: internal ribosome entry site (IRES) of the encephalomyocarditis virus (EMCV)
   1746..2313    +  CDS            H-Ras (G12V) (fragment): human oncoprotein generated by the G12V mutation in the small GTPase H-Ras
   2329..2353    -  protein_bind   attB2: mutant version of attB; recombination site for the Gateway® BP reaction BP Clonase™
   2370..2958    +  misc_feature   WPRE: woodchuck hepatitis virus posttranscriptional regulatory element
   3016..3137    +  LTR            3' LTR (ΔU3) (fragment): self-inactivating 3' long terminal repeat (LTR) from Moloney murine leukemia virus
   3138..3607    +  LTR            LTR: long terminal repeat from Moloney murine leukemia virus
   3673..3725    -  CDS            lacI (fragment): lac repressor; lacI; The lac repressor binds to the lac operator to inhibit transcription in E. coli. This inhibition can be relieved by adding lactose or isopropyl-β-D-thiogalactopyranoside (IPTG).
   3908..4496    -  rep_origin     ori: high-copy-number ColE1/pMB1/pBR322/pUC origin of replication
   4660..5520    -  CDS            AmpR: β-lactamase; bla; confers resistance to ampicillin, carbenicillin, and related antibiotics
   5521..5625    -  promoter       AmpR promoter: bla
   5655..6248    +  LTR            LTR: long terminal repeat from Moloney murine leukemia virus
   6311..6510    +  misc_feature   MMLV Ψ: packaging signal of Moloney murine leukemia virus (MMLV)
   6562..6650    +  misc_feature   MESV Ψ (fragment): packaging signal of murine embryonic stem cell virus
   6727..7143    +  CDS            gag (truncated): truncated Moloney murine leukemia virus (MMLV) gag gene lacking the start codon
   7153..179     +  misc_feature   pol region (across the origin): Moloney murine leukemia virus (MMLV) pol region containing the splice acceptor site
