[The description below was written by a language model from this plasmid's Addgene catalogue record and pLannotate feature annotations shown in this document.]
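Description:
pMXs-SNAP-p53DD-IRES-HRAS(G12V) is a 7,348 nt Moloney murine leukemia virus-based retroviral vector built on the Gateway-adapted pMXs-gw backbone for expression in mammalian cells. In bacteria it is maintained through a high-copy ColE1/pUC-type origin and selected with ampicillin via the AmpR β-lactamase gene and its bla promoter. The retroviral portion comprises a 5′ MMLV LTR followed by the MMLV Ψ packaging signal (with an adjacent fragment annotated as MESV Ψ), a truncated gag lacking its start codon, and a pol region carrying the splice acceptor. These elements allow the genomic RNA to be packaged when viral proteins are supplied in trans. No separate internal promoter is annotated, so expression of the payload presumably depends on the 5′ LTR. Downstream, the annotation shows a short match to a ΔU3 3′ LTR fragment directly abutting a longer MMLV LTR, which together appear to make up the 3′ LTR.

The payload sits between attB1 and attB2 sites left by Gateway recombination and is a bicistronic cassette. The first cistron encodes a SNAP-tag, an O6-alkylguanine-DNA-alkyltransferase variant that covalently binds benzylguanine-derivatised labels. It is followed by a fragment of mouse Tp53 corresponding to p53DD, generally known as a dominant-negative truncation that interferes with endogenous p53. An EMCV IRES then drives cap-independent translation of human H-Ras carrying the oncogenic G12V mutation from the same transcript. A WPRE after the cassette enhances transcript stability and expression. The stated purpose is retroviral co-expression of SNAP-p53DD and HRAS(G12V), and the associated publication concerns direct conversion of cells to motor neurons using compact transcription factor cassettes. The SNAP-tag offers a way to label the p53DD protein in transduced cells.
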