Addgene plasmid #233198: pMXs-SNAP-p53DD-IRES-HRAS(G12V)
Purpose: Retroviral expression of SNAP-p53DD and HRAS(G12V)
Depositing lab: Kate Galloway. Depositing organization: Massachusetts Institute of Technology. Publication: Compact transcription factor cassettes generate functional, engraftable motor neurons by direct conversion. Wang NB, Adewumi HO, Lende-Dorn BA, Beitz AM, O'Shea TM, Galloway KE. Cell Syst. 2025 Mar 10:101206. doi: 10.1016/j.cels.2025.101206. PubMed 40086435.
Backbone
  Vector backbone: pMXs-gw
  Vector type: Mammalian Expression, Retroviral
Growth in bacteria
  Bacterial resistance: Ampicillin, 100 μg/mL
  Growth temperature: 30°C
  Growth strain: NEB Stable
  Copy number: High Copy
Gene/Insert
  Cloning method: Gateway Cloning
  Sequencing primers: 5′ n/a
Terms and licenses: Academic/Nonprofit Terms; Industry Terms: Not Available to Industry
How to cite: pMXs-SNAP-p53DD-IRES-HRAS(G12V) was a gift from Kate Galloway (Addgene plasmid # 233198 ; http://n2t.net/addgene:233198 ; RRID:Addgene_233198)
